Addgene plasmid #131487: pORANGE GFP-Grin2b KI
Purpose: Endogenous tagging of GluN2b: N-terminal (amino acid position: S34)
Depositing lab: Harold MacGillavry. Depositing organization: Utrecht University. Publication: ORANGE: A CRISPR/Cas9-based genome editing toolbox for epitope tagging of endogenous proteins in neurons. Willems J, de Jong APH, Scheefhals N, Mertens E, Catsburg LAE, Poorthuis RB, de Winter F, Verhaagen J, Meye FJ, MacGillavry HD. PLoS Biol. 2020 Apr 10;18(4):e3000665. doi: 10.1371/journal.pbio.3000665. PubMed 32275651.
Backbone
  Vector backbone: pORANGE
  Backbone size w/o insert (bp): 9319
  Vector type: Mammalian Expression
Growth in bacteria
  Bacterial resistance: Ampicillin, 100 μg/mL
  Growth temperature: 37°C
  Growth strain: DH5alpha
  Copy number: High Copy
Gene/Insert
  Gene/Insert name: gRNA and GFP donor
  gRNA/shRNA sequence: GACAGCGATGCCGATGCTGGG
  Species: R. norvegicus (rat)
  Entrez Gene: Grin2b (a.k.a. GluN2B)
  Promoter: U6 and Cbh
  Cloning method: Restriction Enzyme; 5′ cloning site Unknown (unknown if destroyed); 3′ cloning site Unknown (unknown if destroyed)
  Sequencing primers: 5′ aaggctgttagagagataattggaa; 3′ cgggccatttaccgtaagtt
Terms and licenses: Academic/Nonprofit Terms; Industry Terms: Not Available to Industry
How to cite: pORANGE GFP-Grin2b KI was a gift from Harold MacGillavry (Addgene plasmid # 131487 ; http://n2t.net/addgene:131487 ; RRID:Addgene_131487)
