[The description below was written by a language model from this plasmid's Addgene catalogue record and pLannotate feature annotations shown in this document.]
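Description:
pORANGE GFP-Grin2b KI is an all-in-one mammalian CRISPR/Cas9 knock-in plasmid built on the pORANGE backbone. It is designed to tag the endogenous rat Grin2b gene product, the NMDA receptor subunit GluN2B, with GFP near its N-terminus (at residue S34). It is propagated in E. coli as a high-copy plasmid through a ColE1/pUC-type origin and selected with ampicillin via the β-lactamase gene. An f1 phage origin and small pBR322-derived remnants (bom and rop fragments) are also annotated. The two sequence records, one from the depositor and one from repository sequencing, are the same length and give essentially identical feature maps. The listed "backbone size without insert" equals the full plasmid length, so it probably describes the whole construct.

Three functional modules sit in tandem. A human U6 Pol III promoter drives a Grin2b-targeting guide fused to the S. pyogenes gRNA scaffold. Downstream lies a promoterless EGFP coding sequence that serves as the donor. Because it has no promoter, fluorescence should arise only after it integrates in frame into the target locus. The record does not annotate the elements flanking the donor, so the integration mechanism cannot be read from the table. The third module is the Cbh promoter, made up of the CMV enhancer, chicken β-actin promoter and hybrid intron. It expresses S. pyogenes Cas9, annotated as contiguous N- and C-terminal portions and preceded by an HA-tag fragment, and it ends in a bGH polyadenylation signal. Only one AAV2 ITR is annotated, so the plasmid is not evidently a packageable AAV genome. The associated toolbox is intended for epitope tagging of endogenous proteins in neurons, so that GluN2B can be visualised at native expression levels.
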