Features (pLannotate 1.2.2; 19 found; start..end, strand, type, name):
     62..302     +  promoter       U6 promoter: RNA polymerase III promoter for human U6 snRNA
    332..407     +  misc_RNA       gRNA scaffold: guide RNA scaffold for the Streptococcus pyogenes CRISPR/Cas9 system
    414..457     +  misc_RNA       gRNA scaffold (fragment): guide RNA scaffold for the Streptococcus pyogenes CRISPR/Cas9 system
    560..1270    +  CDS            EGFP: EGFP is a basic (constitutively fluorescent) green fluorescent protein published in 1996, derived from Aequorea victoria. It is reported to be a rapidly-maturing weak dimer with moderate acid sensitivity.
   1384..1669    +  enhancer       CMV enhancer: human cytomegalovirus immediate early enhancer; contains an 18-bp deletion relative to the standard CMV enhancer
   1671..1948    +  promoter       chicken β-actin promoter: No description available
   1949..2176    +  intron         hybrid intron: hybrid between chicken β-actin (CBA) and minute virus of mice (MMV) introns (Gray et al., 2011)
   2197..2224    +  CDS            3xHA (fragment): three tandem HA epitope tags
   2257..3972    +  CDS            Cas9(N): N-terminal portion of Streptococcus pyogenes Cas9 (Zetsche et al., 2015)
   3859..6357    +  CDS            Cas9(C): C-terminal portion of Streptococcus pyogenes Cas9 (Zetsche et al., 2015)
   6427..6538    +  polyA_signal   bGH poly(A) signal: bovine growth hormone polyadenylation signal
   6643..6783    +  repeat_region  AAV2 ITR: inverted terminal repeat of adeno-associated virus serotype 2 inverted
   6788..6839    -  misc_feature   bom (fragment): basis of mobility region from pBR322
   6858..7313    +  rep_origin     f1 ori (sequence partly withheld): f1 bacteriophage origin of replication; arrow indicates direction of (+) strand synthesis
   7314..7363    -  misc_feature   bom (fragment): basis of mobility region from pBR322
   7465..7500    -  CDS            rop (fragment): Rop protein, which maintains plasmids at low copy number; rop
   7595..7699    +  promoter       AmpR promoter: bla
   7700..8560    +  CDS            AmpR: β-lactamase; bla; confers resistance to ampicillin, carbenicillin, and related antibiotics
   8731..9319    +  rep_origin     ori: high-copy-number ColE1/pMB1/pBR322/pUC origin of replication
>Addgene plasmid #131487 | pORANGE GFP-Grin2b KI | depositor full sequence | sequence record 252052 | pORANGE GFP-Grin2b KI sequence 9319 bps
AACGCCAGCAACGCGGCCTTTTTACGGTTCCTGGCCTTTTGCTGGCCTTTTGCTCACATGTGAGGGCCTA
TTTCCCATGATTCCTTCATATTTGCATATACGATACAAGGCTGTTAGAGAGATAATTGGAATTAATTTGA
CTGTAAACACAAAGATATTAGTACAAAATACGTGACGTAGAAAGTAATAATTTCTTGGGTAGTTTGCAGT
TTTAAAATTATGTTTTAAAATGGACTATCATATGCTTACCGTAACTTGAAAGTATTTCGATTTCTTGGCT
TTATATATCTTGTGGAAAGGACGAAACACCGACAGCGATGCCGATGCTGGGGTTTTAGAGCTAGAAATAG
CAAGTTAAAATAAGGCTAGTCCGTTATCAACTTGAAAAAGTGGCACCGAGTCGGTGCTTTTTTGTTTTAG
AGCTAGAAATAGCAAGTTAAAATAAGGCTAGTCCGTTTTTAGCGCGTGCGCCAATTCTGCAGACAAATGG
CTCTAGAAGCTTGACAGCGATGCCGATGCTGGGAGGTCAGCTAGCGGTAGCGGCTCCAGTAGATCTGGGG
TGAGCAAGGGCGAGGAGCTGTTCACCGGGGTGGTGCCCATCCTGGTCGAGCTGGACGGCGACGTAAACGG
CCACAAGTTCAGCGTGTCCGGCGAGGGCGAGGGCGATGCCACCTACGGCAAGCTGACCCTGAAGTTCATC
TGCACCACCGGCAAGCTGCCCGTGCCCTGGCCCACCCTCGTGACCACCCTGACCTACGGCGTGCAGTGCT
TCAGCCGCTACCCCGACCACATGAAGCAGCACGACTTCTTCAAGTCCGCCATGCCCGAAGGCTACGTCCA
GGAGCGCACCATCTTCTTCAAGGACGACGGCAACTACAAGACCCGCGCCGAGGTGAAGTTCGAGGGCGAC
ACCCTGGTGAACCGCATCGAGCTGAAGGGCATCGACTTCAAGGAGGACGGCAACATCCTGGGGCACAAGC
TGGAGTACAACTACAACAGCCACAACGTCTATATCATGGCCGACAAGCAGAAGAACGGCATCAAGGTGAA
CTTCAAGATCCGCCACAACATCGAGGACGGCAGCGTGCAGCTCGCCGACCACTACCAGCAGAACACCCCC
ATCGGCGACGGCCCCGTGCTGCTGCCCGACAACCACTACCTGAGCACCCAGTCCGCCCTGAGCAAAGACC
CCAACGAGAAGCGCGATCACATGGTCCTGCTGGAGTTCGTGACCGCCGCCGGGATCACTCTCGGCATGGA
CGAGCTGTACTCTAGGGGAGCTGGCGCTGGAGCGGGTGCAGGGGCTAGTAGGCCTGACAGCGATGCCGAT
GCTGGGAGGCTCGAGGATCCTAGGACGCGTCCTAGGACGCGTCCAGAGGTACCCGTTACATAACTTACGG
TAAATGGCCCGCCTGGCTGACCGCCCAACGACCCCCGCCCATTGACGTCAATAGTAACGCCAATAGGGAC
TTTCCATTGACGTCAATGGGTGGAGTATTTACGGTAAACTGCCCACTTGGCAGTACATCAAGTGTATCAT
ATGCCAAGTACGCCCCCTATTGACGTCAATGACGGTAAATGGCCCGCCTGGCATTGTGCCCAGTACATGA
CCTTATGGGACTTTCCTACTTGGCAGTACATCTACGTATTAGTCATCGCTATTACCATGGTCGAGGTGAG
CCCCACGTTCTGCTTCACTCTCCCCATCTCCCCCCCCTCCCCACCCCCAATTTTGTATTTATTTATTTTT
TAATTATTTTGTGCAGCGATGGGGGCGGGGGGGGGGGGGGGGCGCGCGCCAGGCGGGGCGGGGCGGGGCG
AGGGGCGGGGCGGGGCGAGGCGGAGAGGTGCGGCGGCAGCCAATCAGAGCGGCGCGCTCCGAAAGTTTCC
TTTTATGGCGAGGCGGCGGCGGCGGCGGCCCTATAAAAAGCGAAGCGCGCGGCGGGCGGGAGTCGCTGCG
CGCTGCCTTCGCCCCGTGCCCCGCTCCGCCGCCGCCTCGCGCCGCCCGCCCCGGCTCTGACTGACCGCGT
TACTCCCACAGGTGAGCGGGCGGGACGGCCCTTCTCCTCCGGGCTGTAATTAGCTGAGCAAGAGGTAAGG
GTTTAAGGGATGGTTGGTTGGTGGGGTATTAATGTTTAATTACCTGGAGCACCTGCCTGAAATCACTTTT
TTTCAGGTTGGACCGGTGCCACCATGTACCCATACGATGTTCCAGATTACGCTTCGCCGAAGAAAAAGCG
CAAGGTCGAAGCGTCCGACAAGAAGTACAGCATCGGCCTGGACATCGGCACCAACTCTGTGGGCTGGGCC
GTGATCACCGACGAGTACAAGGTGCCCAGCAAGAAATTCAAGGTGCTGGGCAACACCGACCGGCACAGCA
TCAAGAAGAACCTGATCGGAGCCCTGCTGTTCGACAGCGGCGAAACAGCCGAGGCCACCCGGCTGAAGAG
AACCGCCAGAAGAAGATACACCAGACGGAAGAACCGGATCTGCTATCTGCAAGAGATCTTCAGCAACGAG
ATGGCCAAGGTGGACGACAGCTTCTTCCACAGACTGGAAGAGTCCTTCCTGGTGGAAGAGGATAAGAAGC
ACGAGCGGCACCCCATCTTCGGCAACATCGTGGACGAGGTGGCCTACCACGAGAAGTACCCCACCATCTA
CCACCTGAGAAAGAAACTGGTGGACAGCACCGACAAGGCCGACCTGCGGCTGATCTATCTGGCCCTGGCC
CACATGATCAAGTTCCGGGGCCACTTCCTGATCGAGGGCGACCTGAACCCCGACAACAGCGACGTGGACA
AGCTGTTCATCCAGCTGGTGCAGACCTACAACCAGCTGTTCGAGGAAAACCCCATCAACGCCAGCGGCGT
GGACGCCAAGGCCATCCTGTCTGCCAGACTGAGCAAGAGCAGACGGCTGGAAAATCTGATCGCCCAGCTG
CCCGGCGAGAAGAAGAATGGCCTGTTCGGCAACCTGATTGCCCTGAGCCTGGGCCTGACCCCCAACTTCA
AGAGCAACTTCGACCTGGCCGAGGATGCCAAACTGCAGCTGAGCAAGGACACCTACGACGACGACCTGGA
CAACCTGCTGGCCCAGATCGGCGACCAGTACGCCGACCTGTTTCTGGCCGCCAAGAACCTGTCCGACGCC
ATCCTGCTGAGCGACATCCTGAGAGTGAACACCGAGATCACCAAGGCCCCCCTGAGCGCCTCTATGATCA
AGAGATACGACGAGCACCACCAGGACCTGACCCTGCTGAAAGCTCTCGTGCGGCAGCAGCTGCCTGAGAA
GTACAAAGAGATTTTCTTCGACCAGAGCAAGAACGGCTACGCCGGCTACATTGACGGCGGAGCCAGCCAG
GAAGAGTTCTACAAGTTCATCAAGCCCATCCTGGAAAAGATGGACGGCACCGAGGAACTGCTCGTGAAGC
TGAACAGAGAGGACCTGCTGCGGAAGCAGCGGACCTTCGACAACGGCAGCATCCCCCACCAGATCCACCT
GGGAGAGCTGCACGCCATTCTGCGGCGGCAGGAAGATTTTTACCCATTCCTGAAGGACAACCGGGAAAAG
ATCGAGAAGATCCTGACCTTCCGCATCCCCTACTACGTGGGCCCTCTGGCCAGGGGAAACAGCAGATTCG
CCTGGATGACCAGAAAGAGCGAGGAAACCATCACCCCCTGGAACTTCGAGGAAGTGGTGGACAAGGGCGC
TTCCGCCCAGAGCTTCATCGAGCGGATGACCAACTTCGATAAGAACCTGCCCAACGAGAAGGTGCTGCCC
AAGCACAGCCTGCTGTACGAGTACTTCACCGTGTATAACGAGCTGACCAAAGTGAAATACGTGACCGAGG
GAATGAGAAAGCCCGCCTTCCTGAGCGGCGAGCAGAAAAAGGCCATCGTGGACCTGCTGTTCAAGACCAA
CCGGAAAGTGACCGTGAAGCAGCTGAAAGAGGACTACTTCAAGAAAATCGAGTGCTTCGACTCCGTGGAA
ATCTCCGGCGTGGAAGATCGGTTCAACGCCTCCCTGGGCACATACCACGATCTGCTGAAAATTATCAAGG
ACAAGGACTTCCTGGACAATGAGGAAAACGAGGACATTCTGGAAGATATCGTGCTGACCCTGACACTGTT
TGAGGACAGAGAGATGATCGAGGAACGGCTGAAAACCTATGCCCACCTGTTCGACGACAAAGTGATGAAG
CAGCTGAAGCGGCGGAGATACACCGGCTGGGGCAGGCTGAGCCGGAAGCTGATCAACGGCATCCGGGACA
AGCAGTCCGGCAAGACAATCCTGGATTTCCTGAAGTCCGACGGCTTCGCCAACAGAAACTTCATGCAGCT
GATCCACGACGACAGCCTGACCTTTAAAGAGGACATCCAGAAAGCCCAGGTGTCCGGCCAGGGCGATAGC
CTGCACGAGCACATTGCCAATCTGGCCGGCAGCCCCGCCATTAAGAAGGGCATCCTGCAGACAGTGAAGG
TGGTGGACGAGCTCGTGAAAGTGATGGGCCGGCACAAGCCCGAGAACATCGTGATCGAAATGGCCAGAGA
GAACCAGACCACCCAGAAGGGACAGAAGAACAGCCGCGAGAGAATGAAGCGGATCGAAGAGGGCATCAAA
GAGCTGGGCAGCCAGATCCTGAAAGAACACCCCGTGGAAAACACCCAGCTGCAGAACGAGAAGCTGTACC
TGTACTACCTGCAGAATGGGCGGGATATGTACGTGGACCAGGAACTGGACATCAACCGGCTGTCCGACTA
CGATGTGGACCATATCGTGCCTCAGAGCTTTCTGAAGGACGACTCCATCGACAACAAGGTGCTGACCAGA
AGCGACAAGAACCGGGGCAAGAGCGACAACGTGCCCTCCGAAGAGGTCGTGAAGAAGATGAAGAACTACT
GGCGGCAGCTGCTGAACGCCAAGCTGATTACCCAGAGAAAGTTCGACAATCTGACCAAGGCCGAGAGAGG
CGGCCTGAGCGAACTGGATAAGGCCGGCTTCATCAAGAGACAGCTGGTGGAAACCCGGCAGATCACAAAG
CACGTGGCACAGATCCTGGACTCCCGGATGAACACTAAGTACGACGAGAATGACAAGCTGATCCGGGAAG
TGAAAGTGATCACCCTGAAGTCCAAGCTGGTGTCCGATTTCCGGAAGGATTTCCAGTTTTACAAAGTGCG
CGAGATCAACAACTACCACCACGCCCACGACGCCTACCTGAACGCCGTCGTGGGAACCGCCCTGATCAAA
AAGTACCCTAAGCTGGAAAGCGAGTTCGTGTACGGCGACTACAAGGTGTACGACGTGCGGAAGATGATCG
CCAAGAGCGAGCAGGAAATCGGCAAGGCTACCGCCAAGTACTTCTTCTACAGCAACATCATGAACTTTTT
CAAGACCGAGATTACCCTGGCCAACGGCGAGATCCGGAAGCGGCCTCTGATCGAGACAAACGGCGAAACC
GGGGAGATCGTGTGGGATAAGGGCCGGGATTTTGCCACCGTGCGGAAAGTGCTGAGCATGCCCCAAGTGA
ATATCGTGAAAAAGACCGAGGTGCAGACAGGCGGCTTCAGCAAAGAGTCTATCCTGCCCAAGAGGAACAG
CGATAAGCTGATCGCCAGAAAGAAGGACTGGGACCCTAAGAAGTACGGCGGCTTCGACAGCCCCACCGTG
GCCTATTCTGTGCTGGTGGTGGCCAAAGTGGAAAAGGGCAAGTCCAAGAAACTGAAGAGTGTGAAAGAGC
TGCTGGGGATCACCATCATGGAAAGAAGCAGCTTCGAGAAGAATCCCATCGACTTTCTGGAAGCCAAGGG
CTACAAAGAAGTGAAAAAGGACCTGATCATCAAGCTGCCTAAGTACTCCCTGTTCGAGCTGGAAAACGGC
CGGAAGAGAATGCTGGCCTCTGCCGGCGAACTGCAGAAGGGAAACGAACTGGCCCTGCCCTCCAAATATG
TGAACTTCCTGTACCTGGCCAGCCACTATGAGAAGCTGAAGGGCTCCCCCGAGGATAATGAGCAGAAACA
GCTGTTTGTGGAACAGCACAAGCACTACCTGGACGAGATCATCGAGCAGATCAGCGAGTTCTCCAAGAGA
GTGATCCTGGCCGACGCTAATCTGGACAAAGTGCTGTCCGCCTACAACAAGCACCGGGATAAGCCCATCA
GAGAGCAGGCCGAGAATATCATCCACCTGTTTACCCTGACCAATCTGGGAGCCCCTGCCGCCTTCAAGTA
CTTTGACACCACCATCGACCGGAAGAGGTACACCAGCACCAAAGAGGTGCTGGACGCCACCCTGATCCAC
CAGAGCATCACCGGCCTGTACGAGACACGGATCGACCTGTCTCAGCTGGGAGGCGACAGCCCCAAGAAGA
AGAGAAAGGTGGAGGCCAGCTAAGAATTCTAACTAGAGCTCGCTGATCAGCCTCGACTGTGCCTTCTAGT
TGCCAGCCATCTGTTGTTTGCCCCTCCCCCGTGCCTTCCTTGACCCTGGAAGGTGCCACTCCCACTGTCC
TTTCCTAATAAAATGAGGAAATTGCATCGCATTGTCTGAGTAGGTGTCATTCTATTCTGGGGGGTGGGGT
GGGGCAGGACAGCAAGGGGGAGGATTGGGAAGAGAATAGCAGGCATGCTGGGGAGCGGCCGCAGGAACCC
CTAGTGATGGAGTTGGCCACTCCCTCTCTGCGCGCTCGCTCGCTCACTGAGGCCGGGCGACCAAAGGTCG
CCCGACGCCCGGGCTTTGCCCGGGCGGCCTCAGTGAGCGAGCGAGCGCGCAGCTGCCTGCAGGGGCGCCT
GATGCGGTATTTTCTCCTTACGCATCTGTGCGGTATTTCACACCGCATA
[95 nt withheld, positions 6840-6934]
T
[46 nt withheld, positions 6936-6981]
C
[141 nt withheld, positions 6983-7123]
CCTTTGACGTTGGAGTCCACGTTCTTT
[37 nt withheld, positions 7151-7187]
ACTCTATCTCGGGCTATTCTTTTGATTTATAAGGGATTTTGCCGATTTCGGTCTATTGGTTAAAAAATGA
GCTGATTTAACAAAAATTTAACGCGAATTTTAACAAAATATTAACGTTTACAATTTTATGGTGCACTCTC
AGTACAATCTGCTCTGATGCCGCATAGTTAAGCCAGCCCCGACACCCGCCAACACCCGCTGACGCGCCCT
GACGGGCTTGTCTGCTCCCGGCATCCGCTTACAGACAAGCTGTGACCGTCTCCGGGAGCTGCATGTGTCA
GAGGTTTTCACCGTCATCACCGAAACGCGCGAGACGAAAGGGCCTCGTGATACGCCTATTTTTATAGGTT
AATGTCATGATAATAATGGTTTCTTAGACGTCAGGTGGCACTTTTCGGGGAAATGTGCGCGGAACCCCTA
TTTGTTTATTTTTCTAAATACATTCAAATATGTATCCGCTCATGAGACAATAACCCTGATAAATGCTTCA
ATAATATTGAAAAAGGAAGAGTATGAGTATTCAACATTTCCGTGTCGCCCTTATTCCCTTTTTTGCGGCA
TTTTGCCTTCCTGTTTTTGCTCACCCAGAAACGCTGGTGAAAGTAAAAGATGCTGAAGATCAGTTGGGTG
CACGAGTGGGTTACATCGAACTGGATCTCAACAGCGGTAAGATCCTTGAGAGTTTTCGCCCCGAAGAACG
TTTTCCAATGATGAGCACTTTTAAAGTTCTGCTATGTGGCGCGGTATTATCCCGTATTGACGCCGGGCAA
GAGCAACTCGGTCGCCGCATACACTATTCTCAGAATGACTTGGTTGAGTACTCACCAGTCACAGAAAAGC
ATCTTACGGATGGCATGACAGTAAGAGAATTATGCAGTGCTGCCATAACCATGAGTGATAACACTGCGGC
CAACTTACTTCTGACAACGATCGGAGGACCGAAGGAGCTAACCGCTTTTTTGCACAACATGGGGGATCAT
GTAACTCGCCTTGATCGTTGGGAACCGGAGCTGAATGAAGCCATACCAAACGACGAGCGTGACACCACGA
TGCCTGTAGCAATGGCAACAACGTTGCGCAAACTATTAACTGGCGAACTACTTACTCTAGCTTCCCGGCA
ACAATTAATAGACTGGATGGAGGCGGATAAAGTTGCAGGACCACTTCTGCGCTCGGCCCTTCCGGCTGGC
TGGTTTATTGCTGATAAATCTGGAGCCGGTGAGCGTGGAAGCCGCGGTATCATTGCAGCACTGGGGCCAG
ATGGTAAGCCCTCCCGTATCGTAGTTATCTACACGACGGGGAGTCAGGCAACTATGGATGAACGAAATAG
ACAGATCGCTGAGATAGGTGCCTCACTGATTAAGCATTGGTAACTGTCAGACCAAGTTTACTCATATATA
CTTTAGATTGATTTAAAACTTCATTTTTAATTTAAAAGGATCTAGGTGAAGATCCTTTTTGATAATCTCA
TGACCAAAATCCCTTAACGTGAGTTTTCGTTCCACTGAGCGTCAGACCCCGTAGAAAAGATCAAAGGATC
TTCTTGAGATCCTTTTTTTCTGCGCGTAATCTGCTGCTTGCAAACAAAAAAACCACCGCTACCAGCGGTG
GTTTGTTTGCCGGATCAAGAGCTACCAACTCTTTTTCCGAAGGTAACTGGCTTCAGCAGAGCGCAGATAC
CAAATACTGTTCTTCTAGTGTAGCCGTAGTTAGGCCACCACTTCAAGAACTCTGTAGCACCGCCTACATA
CCTCGCTCTGCTAATCCTGTTACCAGTGGCTGCTGCCAGTGGCGATAAGTCGTGTCTTACCGGGTTGGAC
TCAAGACGATAGTTACCGGATAAGGCGCAGCGGTCGGGCTGAACGGGGGGTTCGTGCACACAGCCCAGCT
TGGAGCGAACGACCTACACCGAACTGAGATACCTACAGCGTGAGCTATGAGAAAGCGCCACGCTTCCCGA
AGGGAGAAAGGCGGACAGGTATCCGGTAAGCGGCAGGGTCGGAACAGGAGAGCGCACGAGGGAGCTTCCA
GGGGGAAACGCCTGGTATCTTTATAGTCCTGTCGGGTTTCGCCACCTCTGACTTGAGCGTCGATTTTTGT
GATGCTCGTCAGGGGGGCGGAGCCTATGGAAA
