Features (pLannotate 1.2.2; 19 found; start..end, strand, type, name):
     62..302     +  promoter       U6 promoter: RNA polymerase III promoter for human U6 snRNA
    332..407     +  misc_RNA       gRNA scaffold: guide RNA scaffold for the Streptococcus pyogenes CRISPR/Cas9 system
    414..457     +  misc_RNA       gRNA scaffold (fragment): guide RNA scaffold for the Streptococcus pyogenes CRISPR/Cas9 system
    560..1270    +  CDS            EGFP: EGFP is a basic (constitutively fluorescent) green fluorescent protein published in 1996, derived from Aequorea victoria. It is reported to be a rapidly-maturing weak dimer with moderate acid sensitivity.
   1384..1669    +  enhancer       CMV enhancer: human cytomegalovirus immediate early enhancer; contains an 18-bp deletion relative to the standard CMV enhancer
   1671..1948    +  promoter       chicken β-actin promoter: No description available
   1949..2176    +  intron         hybrid intron: hybrid between chicken β-actin (CBA) and minute virus of mice (MMV) introns (Gray et al., 2011)
   2197..2224    +  CDS            3xHA (fragment): three tandem HA epitope tags
   2257..3858    +  CDS            Cas9(N): N-terminal portion of Streptococcus pyogenes Cas9 (Zetsche et al., 2015)
   3859..6357    +  CDS            Cas9(C): C-terminal portion of Streptococcus pyogenes Cas9 (Zetsche et al., 2015)
   6427..6538    +  polyA_signal   bGH poly(A) signal: bovine growth hormone polyadenylation signal
   6643..6783    +  repeat_region  AAV2 ITR: inverted terminal repeat of adeno-associated virus serotype 2 inverted
   6788..6839    -  misc_feature   bom (fragment): basis of mobility region from pBR322
   6858..7313    +  rep_origin     f1 ori (sequence partly withheld): f1 bacteriophage origin of replication; arrow indicates direction of (+) strand synthesis
   7314..7363    -  misc_feature   bom (fragment): basis of mobility region from pBR322
   7465..7500    -  CDS            rop (fragment): Rop protein, which maintains plasmids at low copy number; rop
   7595..7699    +  promoter       AmpR promoter: bla
   7700..8560    +  CDS            AmpR: β-lactamase; bla; confers resistance to ampicillin, carbenicillin, and related antibiotics
   8731..9319    +  rep_origin     ori: high-copy-number ColE1/pMB1/pBR322/pUC origin of replication
>Addgene plasmid #131487 | pORANGE GFP-Grin2b KI | addgene full sequence | sequence record 257190 | Addgene NGS Result
AACGCCAGCAACGCGGCCTTTTTACGGTTCCTGGCCTTTTGCTGGCCTTTTGCTCACATGTGAGGGCCTA
TTTCCCATGATTCCTTCATATTTGCATATACGATACAAGGCTGTTAGAGAGATAATTGGAATTAATTTGA
CTGTAAACACAAAGATATTAGTACAAAATACGTGACGTAGAAAGTAATAATTTCTTGGGTAGTTTGCAGT
TTTAAAATTATGTTTTAAAATGGACTATCATATGCTTACCGTAACTTGAAAGTATTTCGATTTCTTGGCT
TTATATATCTTGTGGAAAGGACGAAACACCGACAGCGATGCCGATGCTGGGGTTTTAGAGCTAGAAATAG
CAAGTTAAAATAAGGCTAGTCCGTTATCAACTTGAAAAAGTGGCACCGAGTCGGTGCTTTTTTGTTTTAG
AGCTAGAAATAGCAAGTTAAAATAAGGCTAGTCCGTTTTTAGCGCGTGCGCCAATTCTGCAGACAAATGG
CTCTAGAAGCTTGACAGCGATGCCGATGCTGGGAGGTCAGCTAGCGGTAGCGGCTCCAGTAGATCTGGGG
TGAGCAAGGGCGAGGAGCTGTTCACCGGGGTGGTGCCCATCCTGGTCGAGCTGGACGGCGACGTAAACGG
CCACAAGTTCAGCGTGTCCGGCGAGGGCGAGGGCGATGCCACCTACGGCAAGCTGACCCTGAAGTTCATC
TGCACCACCGGCAAGCTGCCCGTGCCCTGGCCCACCCTCGTGACCACCCTGACCTACGGCGTGCAGTGCT
TCAGCCGCTACCCCGACCACATGAAGCAGCACGACTTCTTCAAGTCCGCCATGCCCGAAGGCTACGTCCA
GGAGCGCACCATCTTCTTCAAGGACGACGGCAACTACAAGACCCGCGCCGAGGTGAAGTTCGAGGGCGAC
ACCCTGGTGAACCGCATCGAGCTGAAGGGCATCGACTTCAAGGAGGACGGCAACATCCTGGGGCACAAGC
TGGAGTACAACTACAACAGCCACAACGTCTATATCATGGCCGACAAGCAGAAGAACGGCATCAAGGTGAA
CTTCAAGATCCGCCACAACATCGAGGACGGCAGCGTGCAGCTCGCCGACCACTACCAGCAGAACACCCCC
ATCGGCGACGGCCCCGTGCTGCTGCCCGACAACCACTACCTGAGCACCCAGTCCGCCCTGAGCAAAGACC
CCAACGAGAAGCGCGATCACATGGTCCTGCTGGAGTTCGTGACCGCCGCCGGGATCACTCTCGGCATGGA
CGAGCTGTACTCTAGGGGAGCTGGCGCTGGAGCGGGTGCAGGGGCTAGTAGGCCTGACAGCGATGCCGAT
GCTGGGAGGCTCGAGGATCCTAGGACGCGTCCTAGGACGCGTCCAGAGGTACCCGTTACATAACTTACGG
TAAATGGCCCGCCTGGCTGACCGCCCAACGACCCCCGCCCATTGACGTCAATAGTAACGCCAATAGGGAC
TTTCCATTGACGTCAATGGGTGGAGTATTTACGGTAAACTGCCCACTTGGCAGTACATCAAGTGTATCAT
ATGCCAAGTACGCCCCCTATTGACGTCAATGACGGTAAATGGCCCGCCTGGCATTGTGCCCAGTACATGA
CCTTATGGGACTTTCCTACTTGGCAGTACATCTACGTATTAGTCATCGCTATTACCATGGTCGAGGTGAG
CCCCACGTTCTGCTTCACTCTCCCCATCTCCCCCCCCTCCCCACCCCCAATTTTGTATTTATTTATTTTT
TAATTATTTTGTGCAGCGATGGGGGCGGGGGGGGGGGGGGGGCGCGCGCCRGGSGGGGGGGGGGGGGGSG
GGGGGSGGGGSGGGGSGRGGCGGAGAGGTGCGGCGGCAGCCAATCAGAGCGGCGCGCTCCGAAAGTTTCC
TTTTATGGCGAGGCGGCGGCGGCGGCGGCCCTATAAAAAGCGAAGCGCGCGGCGGGCGGGAGTCGCTGCG
CGCTGCCTTCGCCCCGTGCCCCGCTCCGCCGCCGCCTCGCGCCGCCCGCCCCGGCTCTGACTGACCGCGT
TACTCCCACAGGTGAGCGGGCGGGACGGCCCTTCTCCTCCGGGCTGTAATTAGCTGAGCAAGAGGTAAGG
GTTTAAGGGATGGTTGGTTGGTGGGGTATTAATGTTTAATTACCTGGAGCACCTGCCTGAAATCACTTTT
TTTCAGGTTGGACCGGTGCCACCATGTACCCATACGATGTTCCAGATTACGCTTCGCCGAAGAAAAAGCG
CAAGGTCGAAGCGTCCGACAAGAAGTACAGCATCGGCCTGGACATCGGCACCAACTCTGTGGGCTGGGCC
GTGATCACCGACGAGTACAAGGTGCCCAGCAAGAAATTCAAGGTGCTGGGCAACACCGACCGGCACAGCA
TCAAGAAGAACCTGATCGGAGCCCTGCTGTTCGACAGCGGCGAAACAGCCGAGGCCACCCGGCTGAAGAG
AACCGCCAGAAGAAGATACACCAGACGGAAGAACCGGATCTGCTATCTGCAAGAGATCTTCAGCAACGAG
ATGGCCAAGGTGGACGACAGCTTCTTCCACAGACTGGAAGAGTCCTTCCTGGTGGAAGAGGATAAGAAGC
ACGAGCGGCACCCCATCTTCGGCAACATCGTGGACGAGGTGGCCTACCACGAGAAGTACCCCACCATCTA
CCACCTGAGAAAGAAACTGGTGGACAGCACCGACAAGGCCGACCTGCGGCTGATCTATCTGGCCCTGGCC
CACATGATCAAGTTCCGGGGCCACTTCCTGATCGAGGGCGACCTGAACCCCGACAACAGCGACGTGGACA
AGCTGTTCATCCAGCTGGTGCAGACCTACAACCAGCTGTTCGAGGAAAACCCCATCAACGCCAGCGGCGT
GGACGCCAAGGCCATCCTGTCTGCCAGACTGAGCAAGAGCAGACGGCTGGAAAATCTGATCGCCCAGCTG
CCCGGCGAGAAGAAGAATGGCCTGTTCGGAAACCTGATTGCCCTGAGCCTGGGCCTGACCCCCAACTTCA
AGAGCAACTTCGACCTGGCCGAGGATGCCAAACTGCAGCTGAGCAAGGACACCTACGACGACGACCTGGA
CAACCTGCTGGCCCAGATCGGCGACCAGTACGCCGACCTGTTTCTGGCCGCCAAGAACCTGTCCGACGCC
ATCCTGCTGAGCGACATCCTGAGAGTGAACACCGAGATCACCAAGGCCCCCCTGAGCGCCTCTATGATCA
AGAGATACGACGAGCACCACCAGGACCTGACCCTGCTGAAAGCTCTCGTGCGGCAGCAGCTGCCTGAGAA
GTACAAAGAGATTTTCTTCGACCAGAGCAAGAACGGCTACGCCGGCTACATTGACGGCGGAGCCAGCCAG
GAAGAGTTCTACAAGTTCATCAAGCCCATCCTGGAAAAGATGGACGGCACCGAGGAACTGCTCGTGAAGC
TGAACAGAGAGGACCTGCTGCGGAAGCAGCGGACCTTCGACAACGGCAGCATCCCCCACCAGATCCACCT
GGGAGAGCTGCACGCCATTCTGCGGCGGCAGGAAGATTTTTACCCATTCCTGAAGGACAACCGGGAAAAG
ATCGAGAAGATCCTGACCTTCCGCATCCCCTACTACGTGGGCCCTCTGGCCAGGGGAAACAGCAGATTCG
CCTGGATGACCAGAAAGAGCGAGGAAACCATCACCCCCTGGAACTTCGAGGAAGTGGTGGACAAGGGCGC
TTCCGCCCAGAGCTTCATCGAGCGGATGACCAACTTCGATAAGAACCTGCCCAACGAGAAGGTGCTGCCC
AAGCACAGCCTGCTGTACGAGTACTTCACCGTGTATAACGAGCTGACCAAAGTGAAATACGTGACCGAGG
GAATGAGAAAGCCCGCCTTCCTGAGCGGCGAGCAGAAAAAGGCCATCGTGGACCTGCTGTTCAAGACCAA
CCGGAAAGTGACCGTGAAGCAGCTGAAAGAGGACTACTTCAAGAAAATCGAGTGCTTCGACTCCGTGGAA
ATCTCCGGCGTGGAAGATCGGTTCAACGCCTCCCTGGGCACATACCACGATCTGCTGAAAATTATCAAGG
ACAAGGACTTCCTGGACAATGAGGAAAACGAGGACATTCTGGAAGATATCGTGCTGACCCTGACACTGTT
TGAGGACAGAGAGATGATCGAGGAACGGCTGAAAACCTATGCCCACCTGTTCGACGACAAAGTGATGAAG
CAGCTGAAGCGGCGGAGATACACCGGCTGGGGCAGGCTGAGCCGGAAGCTGATCAACGGCATCCGGGACA
AGCAGTCCGGCAAGACAATCCTGGATTTCCTGAAGTCCGACGGCTTCGCCAACAGAAACTTCATGCAGCT
GATCCACGACGACAGCCTGACCTTTAAAGAGGACATCCAGAAAGCCCAGGTGTCCGGCCAGGGCGATAGC
CTGCACGAGCACATTGCCAATCTGGCCGGCAGCCCCGCCATTAAGAAGGGCATCCTGCAGACAGTGAAGG
TGGTGGACGAGCTCGTGAAAGTGATGGGCCGGCACAAGCCCGAGAACATCGTGATCGAAATGGCCAGAGA
GAACCAGACCACCCAGAAGGGACAGAAGAACAGCCGCGAGAGAATGAAGCGGATCGAAGAGGGCATCAAA
GAGCTGGGCAGCCAGATCCTGAAAGAACACCCCGTGGAAAACACCCAGCTGCAGAACGAGAAGCTGTACC
TGTACTACCTGCAGAATGGGCGGGATATGTACGTGGACCAGGAACTGGACATCAACCGGCTGTCCGACTA
CGATGTGGACCATATCGTGCCTCAGAGCTTTCTGAAGGACGACTCCATCGACAACAAGGTGCTGACCAGA
AGCGACAAGAACCGGGGCAAGAGCGACAACGTGCCCTCCGAAGAGGTCGTGAAGAAGATGAAGAACTACT
GGCGGCAGCTGCTGAACGCCAAGCTGATTACCCAGAGAAAGTTCGACAATCTGACCAAGGCCGAGAGAGG
CGGCCTGAGCGAACTGGATAAGGCCGGCTTCATCAAGAGACAGCTGGTGGAAACCCGGCAGATCACAAAG
CACGTGGCACAGATCCTGGACTCCCGGATGAACACTAAGTACGACGAGAATGACAAGCTGATCCGGGAAG
TGAAAGTGATCACCCTGAAGTCCAAGCTGGTGTCCGATTTCCGGAAGGATTTCCAGTTTTACAAAGTGCG
CGAGATCAACAACTACCACCACGCCCACGACGCCTACCTGAACGCCGTCGTGGGAACCGCCCTGATCAAA
AAGTACCCTAAGCTGGAAAGCGAGTTCGTGTACGGCGACTACAAGGTGTACGACGTGCGGAAGATGATCG
CCAAGAGCGAGCAGGAAATCGGCAAGGCTACCGCCAAGTACTTCTTCTACAGCAACATCATGAACTTTTT
CAAGACCGAGATTACCCTGGCCAACGGCGAGATCCGGAAGCGGCCTCTGATCGAGACAAACGGCGAAACC
GGGGAGATCGTGTGGGATAAGGGCCGGGATTTTGCCACCGTGCGGAAAGTGCTGAGCATGCCCCAAGTGA
ATATCGTGAAAAAGACCGAGGTGCAGACAGGCGGCTTCAGCAAAGAGTCTATCCTGCCCAAGAGGAACAG
CGATAAGCTGATCGCCAGAAAGAAGGACTGGGACCCTAAGAAGTACGGCGGCTTCGACAGCCCCACCGTG
GCCTATTCTGTGCTGGTGGTGGCCAAAGTGGAAAAGGGCAAGTCCAAGAAACTGAAGAGTGTGAAAGAGC
TGCTGGGGATCACCATCATGGAAAGAAGCAGCTTCGAGAAGAATCCCATCGACTTTCTGGAAGCCAAGGG
CTACAAAGAAGTGAAAAAGGACCTGATCATCAAGCTGCCTAAGTACTCCCTGTTCGAGCTGGAAAACGGC
CGGAAGAGAATGCTGGCCTCTGCCGGCGAACTGCAGAAGGGAAACGAACTGGCCCTGCCCTCCAAATATG
TGAACTTCCTGTACCTGGCCAGCCACTATGAGAAGCTGAAGGGCTCCCCCGAGGATAATGAGCAGAAACA
GCTGTTTGTGGAACAGCACAAGCACTACCTGGACGAGATCATCGAGCAGATCAGCGAGTTCTCCAAGAGA
GTGATCCTGGCCGACGCTAATCTGGACAAAGTGCTGTCCGCCTACAACAAGCACCGGGATAAGCCCATCA
GAGAGCAGGCCGAGAATATCATCCACCTGTTTACCCTGACCAATCTGGGAGCCCCTGCCGCCTTCAAGTA
CTTTGACACCACCATCGACCGGAAGAGGTACACCAGCACCAAAGAGGTGCTGGACGCCACCCTGATCCAC
CAGAGCATCACCGGCCTGTACGAGACACGGATCGACCTGTCTCAGCTGGGAGGCGACAGCCCCAAGAAGA
AGAGAAAGGTGGAGGCCAGCTAAGAATTCTAACTAGAGCTCGCTGATCAGCCTCGACTGTGCCTTCTAGT
TGCCAGCCATCTGTTGTTTGCCCCTCCCCCGTGCCTTCCTTGACCCTGGAAGGTGCCACTCCCACTGTCC
TTTCCTAATAAAATGAGGAAATTGCATCGCATTGTCTGAGTAGGTGTCATTCTATTCTGGGGGGTGGGGT
GGGGCAGGACAGCAAGGGGGAGGATTGGGAAGAGAATAGCAGGCATGCTGGGGAGCGGCCGCAGGAACCC
CTAGTGATGGAGTTGGCCACTCCCTCTCTGCGCGCTCGCTCGCTCACTGAGGCCGGGCGACCAAAGGTCG
CCCGACGCCCGGGCTTTGCCCGGGCGGCCTCAGTGAGCGAGCGAGCGCGCAGCTGCCTGCAGGGGCGCCT
GATGCGGTATTTTCTCCTTACGCATCTGTGCGGTATTTCACACCGCATA
[95 nt withheld, positions 6840-6934]
T
[46 nt withheld, positions 6936-6981]
C
[141 nt withheld, positions 6983-7123]
CCTTTGACGTTGGAGTCCACGTTCTTT
[37 nt withheld, positions 7151-7187]
ACTCTATCTCGGGCTATTCTTTTGATTTATAAGGGATTTTGCCGATTTCGGTCTATTGGTTAAAAAATGA
GCTGATTTAACAAAAATTTAACGCGAATTTTAACAAAATATTAACGTTTACAATTTTATGGTGCACTCTC
AGTACAATCTGCTCTGATGCCGCATAGTTAAGCCAGCCCCGACACCCGCCAACACCCGCTGACGCGCCCT
GACGGGCTTGTCTGCTCCCGGCATCCGCTTACAGACAAGCTGTGACCGTCTCCGGGAGCTGCATGTGTCA
GAGGTTTTCACCGTCATCACCGAAACGCGCGAGACGAAAGGGCCTCGTGATACGCCTATTTTTATAGGTT
AATGTCATGATAATAATGGTTTCTTAGACGTCAGGTGGCACTTTTCGGGGAAATGTGCGCGGAACCCCTA
TTTGTTTATTTTTCTAAATACATTCAAATATGTATCCGCTCATGAGACAATAACCCTGATAAATGCTTCA
ATAATATTGAAAAAGGAAGAGTATGAGTATTCAACATTTCCGTGTCGCCCTTATTCCCTTTTTTGCGGCA
TTTTGCCTTCCTGTTTTTGCTCACCCAGAAACGCTGGTGAAAGTAAAAGATGCTGAAGATCAGTTGGGTG
CACGAGTGGGTTACATCGAACTGGATCTCAACAGCGGTAAGATCCTTGAGAGTTTTCGCCCCGAAGAACG
TTTTCCAATGATGAGCACTTTTAAAGTTCTGCTATGTGGCGCGGTATTATCCCGTATTGACGCCGGGCAA
GAGCAACTCGGTCGCCGCATACACTATTCTCAGAATGACTTGGTTGAGTACTCACCAGTCACAGAAAAGC
ATCTTACGGATGGCATGACAGTAAGAGAATTATGCAGTGCTGCCATAACCATGAGTGATAACACTGCGGC
CAACTTACTTCTGACAACGATCGGAGGACCGAAGGAGCTAACCGCTTTTTTGCACAACATGGGGGATCAT
GTAACTCGCCTTGATCGTTGGGAACCGGAGCTGAATGAAGCCATACCAAACGACGAGCGTGACACCACGA
TGCCTGTAGCAATGGCAACAACGTTGCGCAAACTATTAACTGGCGAACTACTTACTCTAGCTTCCCGGCA
ACAATTAATAGACTGGATGGAGGCGGATAAAGTTGCAGGACCACTTCTGCGCTCGGCCCTTCCGGCTGGC
TGGTTTATTGCTGATAAATCTGGAGCCGGTGAGCGTGGAAGCCGCGGTATCATTGCAGCACTGGGGCCAG
ATGGTAAGCCCTCCCGTATCGTAGTTATCTACACGACGGGGAGTCAGGCAACTATGGATGAACGAAATAG
ACAGATCGCTGAGATAGGTGCCTCACTGATTAAGCATTGGTAACTGTCAGACCAAGTTTACTCATATATA
CTTTAGATTGATTTAAAACTTCATTTTTAATTTAAAAGGATCTAGGTGAAGATCCTTTTTGATAATCTCA
TGACCAAAATCCCTTAACGTGAGTTTTCGTTCCACTGAGCGTCAGACCCCGTAGAAAAGATCAAAGGATC
TTCTTGAGATCCTTTTTTTCTGCGCGTAATCTGCTGCTTGCAAACAAAAAAACCACCGCTACCAGCGGTG
GTTTGTTTGCCGGATCAAGAGCTACCAACTCTTTTTCCGAAGGTAACTGGCTTCAGCAGAGCGCAGATAC
CAAATACTGTTCTTCTAGTGTAGCCGTAGTTAGGCCACCACTTCAAGAACTCTGTAGCACCGCCTACATA
CCTCGCTCTGCTAATCCTGTTACCAGTGGCTGCTGCCAGTGGCGATAAGTCGTGTCTTACCGGGTTGGAC
TCAAGACGATAGTTACCGGATAAGGCGCAGCGGTCGGGCTGAACGGGGGGTTCGTGCACACAGCCCAGCT
TGGAGCGAACGACCTACACCGAACTGAGATACCTACAGCGTGAGCTATGAGAAAGCGCCACGCTTCCCGA
AGGGAGAAAGGCGGACAGGTATCCGGTAAGCGGCAGGGTCGGAACAGGAGAGCGCACGAGGGAGCTTCCA
GGGGGAAACGCCTGGTATCTTTATAGTCCTGTCGGGTTTCGCCACCTCTGACTTGAGCGTCGATTTTTGT
GATGCTCGTCAGGGGGGCGGAGCCTATGGAAA
